>Addgene plasmid #219025 | SFFV-NFIX-Brd 44 | addgene full sequence | sequence record 473303 | Addgene NGS Result
ATTTATGCAGAGGCCGAGGCCGCCTCGGCCTCTGAGCTATTCCAGAAGTAGTGAGGAGGCTTTTTTGGAG
GCCTAGGGACGTACCCAATTCGCCCTATAGTGAGTCGTATTACGCGCGCTCACTGGCCGTCGTTTTACAA
CGTCGTGACTGGGAAAACCCTGGCGTTACCCAACTTAATCGCCTTGCAGCACATCCCCCTTTCGCCAGCT
GGCGTAATAGCGAAGAGGCCCGCACCGATCGCCCTTCCCAACAGTTGCGCAGCCTGAATGGCGAATGGG
[124 nt withheld, positions 280-403]
C
[91 nt withheld, positions 405-495]
A
[49 nt withheld, positions 497-545]
CCTTTGACGTTGGAGTCCACGTTCTTT
[37 nt withheld, positions 573-609]
ACCCTATCTCGGTCTATTCTTTTGATTTATAAGGGATTTTGCCGATTTCGGCCTATTGGTTAAAAAATGA
GCTGATTTAACAAAAATTTAACGCGAATTTTAACAAAATATTAACGCTTACAATTTAGGTGGCACTTTTC
GGGGAAATGTGCGCGGAACCCCTATTTGTTTATTTTTCTAAATACATTCAAATATGTATCCGCTCATGAG
ACAATAACCCTGATAAATGCTTCAATAATATTGAAAAAGGAAGAGTATGAGTATTCAACATTTCCGTGTC
GCCCTTATTCCCTTTTTTGCGGCATTTTGCCTTCCTGTTTTTGCTCACCCAGAAACGCTGGTGAAAGTAA
AAGATGCTGAAGATCAGTTGGGTGCACGAGTGGGTTACATCGAACTGGATCTCAACAGCGGTAAGATCCT
TGAGAGTTTTCGCCCCGAAGAACGTTTTCCAATGATGAGCACTTTTAAAGTTCTGCTATGTGGCGCGGTA
TTATCCCGTATTGACGCCGGGCAAGAGCAACTCGGTCGCCGCATACACTATTCTCAGAATGACTTGGTTG
AGTACTCACCAGTCACAGAAAAGCATCTTACGGATGGCATGACAGTAAGAGAATTATGCAGTGCTGCCAT
AACCATGAGTGATAACACTGCGGCCAACTTACTTCTGACAACGATCGGAGGACCGAAGGAGCTAACCGCT
TTTTTGCACAACATGGGGGATCATGTAACTCGCCTTGATCGTTGGGAACCGGAGCTGAATGAAGCCATAC
CAAACGACGAGCGTGACACCACGATGCCTGTAGCAATGGCAACAACGTTGCGCAAACTATTAACTGGCGA
ACTACTTACTCTAGCTTCCCGGCAACAATTAATAGACTGGATGGAGGCGGATAAAGTTGCAGGACCACTT
CTGCGCTCGGCCCTTCCGGCTGGCTGGTTTATTGCTGATAAATCTGGAGCCGGTGAGCGTGGGTCTCGCG
GTATCATTGCAGCACTGGGGCCAGATGGTAAGCCCTCCCGTATCGTAGTTATCTACACGACGGGGAGTCA
GGCAACTATGGATGAACGAAATAGACAGATCGCTGAGATAGGTGCCTCACTGATTAAGCATTGGTAACTG
TCAGACCAAGTTTACTCATATATACTTTAGATTGATTTAAAACTTCATTTTTAATTTAAAAGGATCTAGG
TGAAGATCCTTTTTGATAATCTCATGACCAAAATCCCTTAACGTGAGTTTTCGTTCCACTGAGCGTCAGA
CCCCGTAGAAAAGATCAAAGGATCTTCTTGAGATCCTTTTTTTCTGCGCGTAATCTGCTGCTTGCAAACA
AAAAAACCACCGCTACCAGCGGTGGTTTGTTTGCCGGATCAAGAGCTACCAACTCTTTTTCCGAAGGTAA
CTGGCTTCAGCAGAGCGCAGATACCAAATACTGTTCTTCTAGTGTAGCCGTAGTTAGGCCACCACTTCAA
GAACTCTGTAGCACCGCCTACATACCTCGCTCTGCTAATCCTGTTACCAGTGGCTGCTGCCAGTGGCGAT
AAGTCGTGTCTTACCGGGTTGGACTCAAGACGATAGTTACCGGATAAGGCGCAGCGGTCGGGCTGAACGG
GGGGTTCGTGCACACAGCCCAGCTTGGAGCGAACGACCTACACCGAACTGAGATACCTACAGCGTGAGCT
ATGAGAAAGCGCCACGCTTCCCGAAGGGAGAAAGGCGGACAGGTATCCGGTAAGCGGCAGGGTCGGAACA
GGAGAGCGCACGAGGGAGCTTCCAGGGGGAAACGCCTGGTATCTTTATAGTCCTGTCGGGTTTCGCCACC
TCTGACTTGAGCGTCGATTTTTGTGATGCTCGTCAGGGGGGCGGAGCCTATGGAAAAACGCCAGCAACGC
GGCCTTTTTACGGTTCCTGGCCTTTTGCTGGCCTTTTGCTCACATGTTCTTTCCTGCGTTATCCCCTGAT
TCTGTGGATAACCGTATTACCGCCTTTGAGTGAGCTGATACCGCTCGCCGCAGCCGAACGACCGAGCGCA
GCGAGTCAGTGAGCGAGGAAGCGGAAGAGCGCCCAATACGCAAACCGCCTCTCCCCGCGCGTTGGCCGAT
TCATTAATGCAGCTGGCACGACAGGTTTCCCGACTGGAAAGCGGGCAGTGAGCGCAACGCAATTAATGTG
AGTTAGCTCACTCATTAGGCACCCCAGGCTTTACACTTTATGCTTCCGGCTCGTATGTTGTGTGGAATTG
TGAGCGGATAACAATTTCACACAGGAAACAGCTATGACCATGATTACGCCAAGCGCGCAATTAACCCTCA
CTAAAGGGAACAAAAGCTGGAGCTGCAAGCTTAATGTAGTCTTATGCAATACTCTTGTAGTCTTGCAACA
TGGTAACGATGAGTTAGCAACATGCCTTACAAGGAGAGAAAAAGCACCGTGCATGCCGATTGGTGGAAGT
AAGGTGGTACGATCGTGCCTTATTAGGAAGGCAACAGACGGGTCTGACATGGATTGGACGAACCACTGAA
TTGCCGCATTGCAGAGATATTGTATTTAAGTGCCTAGCTCGATACATAAACGGGTCTCTCTGGTTAGACC
AGATCTGAGCCTGGGAGCTCTCTGGCTAACTAGGGAACCCACTGCTTAAGCCTCAATAAAGCTTGCCTTG
AGTGCTTCAAGTAGTGTGTGCCCGTCTGTTGTGTGACTCTGGTAACTAGAGATCCCTCAGACCCTTTTAG
TCAGTGTGGAAAATCTCTAGCAGTGGCGCCCGAACAGGGACTTGAAAGCGAAAGGGAAACCAGAGGAGCT
CTCTCGACGCAGGACTCGGCTTGCTGAAGCGCGCACGGCAAGAGGCGAGGGGCGGCGACTGGTGAGTACG
CCAAAAATTTTGACTAGCGGAGGCTAGAAGGAGAGAGATGGGTGCGAGAGCGTCAGTATTAAGCGGGGGA
GAATTAGATCGCGATGGGAAAAAATTCGGTTAAGGCCAGGGGGAAAGAAAAAATATAAATTAAAACATAT
AGTATGGGCAAGCAGGGAGCTAGAACGATTCGCAGTTAATCCTGGCCTGTTAGAAACATCAGAAGGCTGT
AGACAAATACTGGGACAGCTACAACCATCCCTTCAGACAGGATCAGAAGAACTTAGATCATTATATAATA
CAGTAGCAACCCTCTATTGTGTGCATCAAAGGATAGAGATAAAAGACACCAAGGAAGCTTTAGACAAGAT
AGAGGAAGAGCAAAACAAAAGTAAGACCACCGCACAGCAAGCGGCCGCTGATCTTCAGACCTGGAGGAGG
AGATATGAGGGACAATTGGAGAAGTGAATTATATAAATATAAAGTAGTAAAAATTGAACCATTAGGAGTA
GCACCCACCAAGGCAAAGAGAAGAGTGGTGCAGAGAGAAAAAAGAGCAGTGGGAATAGGAGCTTTGTTCC
TTGGGTTCTTGGGAGCAGCAGGAAGCACTATGGGCGCAGCGTCAATGACGCTGACGGTACAGGCCAGACA
ATTATTGTCTGGTATAGTGCAGCAGCAGAACAATTTGCTGAGGGCTATTGAGGCGCAACAGCATCTGTTG
CAACTCACAGTCTGGGGCATCAAGCAGCTCCAGGCAAGAATCCTGGCTGTGGAAAGATACCTAAAGGATC
AACAGCTCCTGGGGATTTGGGGTTGCTCTGGAAAACTCATTTGCACCACTGCTGTGCCTTGGAATGCTAG
TTGGAGTAATAAATCTCTGGAACAGATTTGGAATCACACGACCTGGATGGAGTGGGACAGAGAAATTAAC
AATTACACAAGCTTAATACACTCCTTAATTGAAGAATCGCAAAACCAGCAAGAAAAGAATGAACAAGAAT
TATTGGAATTAGATAAATGGGCAAGTTTGTGGAATTGGTTTAACATAACAAATTGGCTGTGGTATATAAA
ATTATTCATAATGATAGTAGGAGGCTTGGTAGGTTTAAGAATAGTTTTTGCTGTACTTTCTATAGTGAAT
AGAGTTAGGCAGGGATATTCACCATTATCGTTTCAGACCCACCTCCCAACCCCGAGGGGACCCGACAGGC
CCGAAGGAATAGAAGAAGAAGGTGGAGAGAGAGACAGAGACAGATCCATTCGATTAGTGAACGGATCTCG
ACGGTATCGGTTAACTTTTAAAAGAAAAGGGGGGATTGGGGGGTACAGTGCAGGGGAAAGAATAGTAGAC
ATAATAGCAACAGACATACAAACTAAAGAATTACAAAAACAAATTACAAAAATTCAAAATTTTATCGATC
ACGAGACTAGCCTCGAGCTGGCTGCAGTAACGCCATTTTGCAAGGCATGGAAAAATACCAAACCAAGAAT
AGAGAAGTTCAGATCAAGGGCGGGTACATGAAAATAGCTAACGTTGGGCCAAACAGGATATCTGCGGTGA
GCAGTTTCGGCCCCGGCCCGGGGCCAAGAACAGATGGTCACCGCAGTTTCGGCCCCGGCCCGAGGCCAAG
AACAGATGGTCCCCAGATATGGCCCAACCCTCAGCAGTTTCTTAAGACCCATCAGATGTTTCCAGGCTCC
CCCAAGGACCTGAAATGACCCTGCGCCTTATTTGAATTAACCAATCAGCCTGCTTCTCGCTTCTGTTCGC
GCGCTTCTGCTTCCCGAGCTCTATAAAAGAGCTCACAACCCCTCACTCGGCGCGCCAGTCCTCCGACAGA
CTGAGTCGGCCGGTCGAATCAAGCTTATCGATACCGTCGACGGATCCGCTAGCCCGCGGTTCGAAATGCT
CCCGGCTTGCCGCCTGCAGGATGAGTTCCACCCGTTCATCGAGGCACTGCTGCCTCACGTCCGCGCTTTC
TCCTACACCTGGTTCAACCTGCAGGCGCGGAAGCGCAAGTACTTCAAGAAGCATGAAAAGCGGATGTCGA
AGGACGAGGAGCGGGCGGTGAAGGACGAGCTGCTGGGCGAGAAGCCCGAGATCAAGCAGAAGTGGGCATC
CCGGCTGCTGGCCAAGCTGCGCAAGGACATCCGGCCCGAGTTCCGCGAGGACTTCGTGCTGACCATCACG
GGCAAGAAGCCCCCCTGCTGCGTGCTCTCCAACCCCGACCAGAAGGGCAAGATCCGGCGGATTGACTGCC
TGCGCCAGGCTGACAAGGTGTGGCGGCTGGACCTGGTCATGGTGATTTTGTTTAAGGGGATCCCCCTGGA
AAGTACTGATGGGGAGCGGCTCTACAAGTCGCCTCAGTGCTCGAACCCCGGCCTGTGCGTCCAGCCACAT
CACATTGGAGTCACAATCAAAGAACTGGATCTTTATCTGGCTTACTTTGTCCACACTCCGGAATCCGGAC
AATCAGATAGTTCAAACCAGCAAGGAGATGCGGACATCAAACCACTGCCCAACGGGCACTTAAGTTTCCA
GGACTGTTTTGTGACTTCCGGGGTCTGGAATGTGACGGAGCTGGTGAGAGTATCACAGACTCCTGTTGCA
ACAGCATCAGGGCCCAACTTCTCCCTGGCGGACCTGGAGAGTCCCAGCTACTACAACATCAACCAGGTGA
CCCTGGGGCGGCGGTCCATCACCTCCCCTCCTTCCACCAGCACCACCAAGCGCCCCAAGTCCATCGATGA
CAGTGAGATGGAGAGCCCTGTTGATGACGTGTTCTATCCCGGGACAGGCCGTTCCCCAGCAGCTGGCAGC
AGCCAGTCCAGCGGGTGGCCCAACGATGTGGATGCAGGCCCGGCTTCTCTAAAGAAGTCAGGAAAGCTGG
ACTTCTGCAGTGCCCTCTCCTCTCAGGGCAGCTCCCCGCGCATGGCTTTCACCCACCACCCGCTGCCTGT
GCTTGCTGGAGTCAGACCAGGGAGCCCCCGGGCCACAGCATCAGCCCTGCACTTCCCCTCCACGTCCATC
ATCCAGCAGTCGAGCCCGTATTTCACGCACCCGACCATCCGCTACCACCACCACCACGGGCAGGACTCAC
TGAAGGAGTTTGTGCAGTTTGTGTGCTCGGATGGCTCGGGCCAGGCCACCGGACAGCCCAACGGTAGCGG
CCAGGGCAAAGTCCCGGGGTCATTTTTGCTACCGCCGCCGCCTCCAGTGGCCAGACCTGTGCCCCTTCCT
ATGCCTGATTCCAAATCCACCAGCACTGCCCCAGACGGCGCCGCCTTGACTCCTCCATCACCTTCATTCG
CAACGACAGGCGCCTCCTCTGCCAACCGGTTTGTCAGCATCGGACCCCGGGACGGCAACTTTCTGAACAT
CCCACAGCAGTCTCAGTCCTGGTTCCTCTGAACCGGTCGGATCCCCCGGGCTGCAGGAATTCGAGCATCT
TACCGCCATTTATTCCCATATTTGTTCTGTTTTTCTTGATTTGGGTATACATTTAAATGTTAATAAAACA
AAATGGTGGGGCAATCATTTACATTTTTAGGGATATGTAATTACTAGTTCAGGTGTATTGCCACAAGACA
AACATGTTAAGAAACTTTCCCGTTATTTACGCTCTGTTCCTGTTAATCAACCTCTGGATTACAAAATTTG
TGAAAGATTGACTGATATTCTTAACTATGTTGCTCCTTTTACGCTGTGTGGATATGCTGCTTTAATGCCT
CTGTATCATGCTATTGCTTCCCGTACGGCTTTCGTTTTCTCCTCCTTGTATAAATCCTGGTTGCTGTCTC
TTTATGAGGAGTTGTGGCCCGTTGTCCGTCAACGTGGCGTGGTGTGCTCTGTGTTTGCTGACGCAACCCC
CACTGGCTGGGGCATTGCCACCACCTGTCAACTCCTTTCTGGGACTTTCGCTTTCCCCCTCCCGATCGCC
ACGGCAGAACTCATCGCCGCCTGCCTTGCCCGCTGCTGGACAGGGGCTAGGTTGCTGGGCACTGATAATT
CCGTGGTGTTGTCGGGGAAGCTGACGTCCTTTGCAATTCGATATCAAGCTGTACCTTCTAGATGTACAAT
TTCATAAGCGCTTCTAGACCAATGACTTACAAGGCAGCTGTAGATCTTAGCCACTTTTTAAAAGAAAAGG
GGGGACTGGAAGGGCTAATTCACTCCCAACGAAGACAAGATCTGCTTTTTGCTTGTACTGGGTCTCTCTG
GTTAGACCAGATCTGAGCCTGGGAGCTCTCTGGCTAACTAGGGAACCCACTGCTTAAGCCTCAATAAAGC
TTGCCTTGAGTGCTTCAAGTAGTGTGTGCCCGTCTGTTGTGTGACTCTGGTAACTAGAGATCCCTCAGAC
CCTTTTAGTCAGTGTGGAAAATCTCTAGCAGTAGTAGTTCATGTCATCTTATTATTCAGTATTTATAACT
TGCAAAGAAATGAATATCAGAGAGTGAGAGGAACTTGTTTATTGCAGCTTATAATGGTTACAAATAAAGC
AATAGCATCACAAATTTCACAAATAAAGCATTTTTTTCACTGCATTCTAGTTGTGGTTTGTCCAAACTCA
TCAATGTATCTTATCATGTCTGGCTCTAGCTATCCCGCCCCTAACTCCGCCCATCCCGCCCCTAACTCCG
CCCAGTTCCGCCCATTCTCCGCCCCATGGCTGACTAATTTTTTTT
Features (pLannotate 1.2.2; 29 found; start..end, strand, type, name):
     94..112     -  promoter       T7 promoter: promoter for bacteriophage T7 RNA polymerase
    120..275     +  CDS            lacZα (fragment): LacZα fragment of β-galactosidase; lacZ fragment
    280..708     +  rep_origin     f1 ori (sequence partly withheld): f1 bacteriophage origin of replication; arrow indicates direction of (+) strand synthesis
    761..865     +  promoter       AmpR promoter: bla
    866..1726    +  CDS            AmpR: β-lactamase; bla; confers resistance to ampicillin, carbenicillin, and related antibiotics
   1897..2485    +  rep_origin     ori: high-copy-number ColE1/pMB1/pBR322/pUC origin of replication
   2668..2760    +  CDS            lacI (fragment): lac repressor; lacI; The lac repressor binds to the lac operator to inhibit transcription in E. coli. This inhibition can be relieved by adding lactose or isopropyl-β-D-thiogalactopyranoside (IPTG).
   2773..2794    +  protein_bind   CAP binding site: CAP binding activates transcription in the presence of cAMP. E. coli catabolite activator protein
   2809..2839    +  promoter       lac promoter: promoter for the E. coli lac operon
   2847..2863    +  protein_bind   lac operator: The lac repressor binds to the lac operator to inhibit transcription in E. coli. This inhibition can be relieved by adding lactose or isopropyl-β-D-thiogalactopyranoside (IPTG). lac repressor encoded by lacI
   2908..2926    +  promoter       T3 promoter: promoter for bacteriophage T3 RNA polymerase
   2954..3180    +  promoter       RSV promoter: Rous sarcoma virus enhancer/promoter
   3181..3361    +  LTR            5' LTR (truncated): truncated 5' long terminal repeat (LTR) from HIV-1
   3408..3533    +  misc_feature   HIV-1 Ψ: packaging signal of human immunodeficiency virus type 1
   3517..3880    +  CDS            HIV-1 gag (fragment): gag protein from human immunodeficiency virus 1; gag
   4026..4259    +  misc_feature   RRE: The Rev response element (RRE) of HIV-1 allows for Rev-dependent mRNA export from the nucleus to the cytoplasm.
   4636..4736    +  CDS            Rev (fragment): human immunodeficiency virus 1 (HIV-1) Rev protein; rev; enhances nuclear export of unspliced and incompletely spliced viral mRNAs
   4755..4872    +  misc_feature   cPPT/CTS: central polypurine tract and central termination sequence of HIV-1
   4906..5307    +  promoter       SFFV promoter: spleen focus-forming virus long terminal repeat (LTR) promoter
   5317..5340    +  misc_feature   MCS (fragment): pBluescript multiple cloning site
   5371..6867    +  CDS            NFIX: NFIX_HUMAN - Experimental evidence at protein level: Swiss-Prot protein existence level 1. Recognizes and binds the palindromic sequence 5'- TTGGCNNNNNGCCAA-3' present in viral and cellular promoters and in the origin of replication of adenovirus type 2. These proteins are individually capable of activating transcription and replication. From Homo sapiens (Human).
   6878..6903    +  misc_feature   MCS (fragment): pBluescript multiple cloning site
   6903..6962    +  CDS            S (fragment): HBSAG_WHV6 - Experimental evidence at transcript level: Swiss-Prot protein existence level 2. The middle envelope protein plays an important role in the budding of the virion. It is involved in the induction of budding in a nucleocapsid independent way. In this process the majority of envelope proteins bud to form subviral lipoprotein particles of 22 nm of diameter that do not contain a nucleocapsid (By similarity). From Woodchuck hepatitis B virus (isolate w64/pWS23) (WHV).
   7094..7497    +  misc_feature   WPRE: woodchuck hepatitis virus posttranscriptional regulatory element
   7555..7614    +  CDS            nef (fragment): NEF_HV1Z2 - Experimental evidence at protein level: Swiss-Prot protein existence level 1. Extracellular Nef protein targets CD4(+) T-lymphocytes for apoptosis by interacting with CXCR4 surface receptors. From Human immunodeficiency virus type 1 group M subtype D (isolate Z2/CDC-Z34) (HIV-1).
   7616..7849    +  LTR            3' LTR (ΔU3): self-inactivating 3' long terminal repeat (LTR) from HIV-1
   7921..8042    +  polyA_signal   SV40 poly(A) signal: SV40 polyadenylation signal
   8061..8082    +  rep_origin     SV40 ori (fragment): SV40 origin of replication
   8082..73      +  rep_origin     SV40 ori (across the origin): SV40 origin of replication
