[The description below was written by a language model from this plasmid's Addgene catalogue record and pLannotate feature annotations shown in this document.]
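Description:
SFFV-NFIX-Brd 44 is a lentiviral transfer plasmid built on the SFFV-MCS backbone for expressing the human transcription factor NFIX in mammalian cells, with a unique DNA barcode assigned to that factor. The full sequence record is about 8.1 kb. In bacteria it is maintained through a high-copy ColE1/pUC-type origin and selected with ampicillin via the AmpR (β-lactamase) gene. An f1 origin, lac regulatory remnants, and T7 and T3 promoters are carried over from the pBluescript-style cloning backbone.

The viral portion follows a third-generation, self-inactivating design. An RSV promoter fused to a truncated HIV-1 5' LTR drives Tat-independent production of the genomic RNA in packaging cells. It is followed by the Ψ packaging signal with a gag fragment, the Rev response element for nuclear export, and the cPPT/CTS, which aids nuclear import of the reverse-transcribed genome. The internal cassette uses the spleen focus-forming virus (SFFV) LTR promoter to drive the NFIX coding sequence (roughly 1.5 kb), which was inserted by restriction cloning between MCS fragments. No epitope tag, fluorescent reporter or mammalian selection marker is annotated.

Downstream lies a WPRE, which enhances transcript stability and expression. According to the depositor, the barcode follows it, cloned into an XbaI site; the barcode itself is not annotated in the feature table. Because it sits upstream of the ΔU3 3' LTR, the barcode should be included in the NFIX transcript. An SV40 poly(A) signal and SV40 origin fragments follow the 3' LTR. The construct belongs to a barcoded transcription factor collection made for combinatorial screening in immune cell reprogramming, where the barcode presumably identifies which factors each cell received.
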