Addgene plasmid #219025: SFFV-NFIX-Brd 44
Purpose: Transcription factor NFIX with a specific barcode assigned.
Depositing lab: Filipe Pereira. Depositing organization: Center for Neuroscience and Cell Biology, University of Coimbra. Publication: A combinatorial transcription factor screening platform for immune cell reprogramming. Kurochkin I, Altman AR, Caiado I, Pertiga-Cabral D, Halitzki E, Minaeva M, Zimmermannova O, Henriques-Oliveira L, Klein D, Nair M, Oliveira D, Cajal LR, Knittel R, Feick C, Ringner M, Martin M, Cirovic B, Pires CF, Rosa FF, Sitnicka E, Theis FJ, Pereira CF. Cell Syst. 2026 Jan 21;17(1):101457. doi: 10.1016/j.cels.2025.101457. Epub 2026 Jan 14. PubMed 41539305.
Backbone
  Vector backbone: SFFV-MCS
  Backbone size w/o insert (bp): 6638
  Vector type: Lentiviral
Growth in bacteria
  Bacterial resistance: Ampicillin, 100 μg/mL
  Growth temperature: 37°C
  Growth strain: NEB Stable
  Copy number: High Copy
Gene/Insert
  Gene/Insert name: NFIX
  Species: H. sapiens (human)
  Insert size (bp): 1506
  Entrez Gene: NFIX (a.k.a. CTF, MALNS, MRSHSS, NF-I/X, NF1-X, NF1A, SOTOS2)
  Promoter: The spleen focus-forming virus (SFFV) promoter
  Cloning method: Restriction Enzyme; 5′ cloning site Bsp119I (not destroyed); 3′ cloning site BstHI (not destroyed)
Terms and licenses: Academic/Nonprofit Terms; Industry Terms: Not Available to Industry
Depositor comments: Barcode sequence cloned into XbaI restriction site. Design of plasmid is as follows: SFFV-[TF sequence]-WPRE-[Barcode sequence].
How to cite: SFFV-NFIX-Brd 44 was a gift from Filipe Pereira (Addgene plasmid # 219025 ; http://n2t.net/addgene:219025 ; RRID:Addgene_219025)
