>Addgene plasmid #219025 | SFFV-NFIX-Brd 44 | depositor partial sequence | sequence record 427555 | TF ORF
ATGCTCCCGGCTTGCCGCCTGCAGGATGAGTTCCACCCGTTCATCGAGGCACTGCTGCCTCACGTCCGCG
CTTTCTCCTACACCTGGTTCAACCTGCAGGCGCGGAAGCGCAAGTACTTCAAGAAGCATGAAAAGCGGAT
GTCGAAGGACGAGGAGCGGGCGGTGAAGGACGAGCTGCTGGGCGAGAAGCCCGAGATCAAGCAGAAGTGG
GCATCCCGGCTGCTGGCCAAGCTGCGCAAGGACATCCGGCCCGAGTTCCGCGAGGACTTCGTGCTGACCA
TCACGGGCAAGAAGCCCCCCTGCTGCGTGCTCTCCAACCCCGACCAGAAGGGCAAGATCCGGCGGATTGA
CTGCCTGCGCCAGGCTGACAAGGTGTGGCGGCTGGACCTGGTCATGGTGATTTTGTTTAAGGGGATCCCC
CTGGAAAGTACTGATGGGGAGCGGCTCTACAAGTCGCCTCAGTGCTCGAACCCCGGCCTGTGCGTCCAGC
CACATCACATTGGAGTCACAATCAAAGAACTGGATCTTTATCTGGCTTACTTTGTCCACACTCCGGAATC
CGGACAATCAGATAGTTCAAACCAGCAAGGAGATGCGGACATCAAACCACTGCCCAACGGGCACTTAAGT
TTCCAGGACTGTTTTGTGACTTCCGGGGTCTGGAATGTGACGGAGCTGGTGAGAGTATCACAGACTCCTG
TTGCAACAGCATCAGGGCCCAACTTCTCCCTGGCGGACCTGGAGAGTCCCAGCTACTACAACATCAACCA
GGTGACCCTGGGGCGGCGGTCCATCACCTCCCCTCCTTCCACCAGCACCACCAAGCGCCCCAAGTCCATC
GATGACAGTGAGATGGAGAGCCCTGTTGATGACGTGTTCTATCCCGGGACAGGCCGTTCCCCAGCAGCTG
GCAGCAGCCAGTCCAGCGGGTGGCCCAACGATGTGGATGCAGGCCCGGCTTCTCTAAAGAAGTCAGGAAA
GCTGGACTTCTGCAGTGCCCTCTCCTCTCAGGGCAGCTCCCCGCGCATGGCTTTCACCCACCACCCGCTG
CCTGTGCTTGCTGGAGTCAGACCAGGGAGCCCCCGGGCCACAGCATCAGCCCTGCACTTCCCCTCCACGT
CCATCATCCAGCAGTCGAGCCCGTATTTCACGCACCCGACCATCCGCTACCACCACCACCACGGGCAGGA
CTCACTGAAGGAGTTTGTGCAGTTTGTGTGCTCGGATGGCTCGGGCCAGGCCACCGGACAGCCCAACGGT
AGCGGCCAGGGCAAAGTCCCGGGGTCATTTTTGCTACCGCCGCCGCCTCCAGTGGCCAGACCTGTGCCCC
TTCCTATGCCTGATTCCAAATCCACCAGCACTGCCCCAGACGGCGCCGCCTTGACTCCTCCATCACCTTC
ATTCGCAACGACAGGCGCCTCCTCTGCCAACCGGTTTGTCAGCATCGGACCCCGGGACGGCAACTTTCTG
AACATCCCACAGCAGTCTCAGTCCTGGTTCCTCTGA
