>Addgene plasmid #219025 | SFFV-NFIX-Brd 44 | depositor partial sequence | sequence record 427556 | Barcode sequence
TGTACAATTTCATAAGCGCT
